Addgene plasmid #244794: CL20_mEGFP_Vidr_027
Purpose: Express mEGFP-tagged intrinsically disordered protein (IDR), Vidr_027, derived from human protein TAB2
Depositing lab: Richard Kriwacki. Depositing organization: St. Jude Children's Research Hospital. Publication: Proteome-wide computational analyses reveal links between protein condensate formation and RNA biology. Maiti S, Tripathi S, Baggett DW, Phillips AH, Park CG, Wang J, Wahiduzzaman, Freyaldenhoven WT, Kinger S, Pioso BJ, Bollinger JC, Somjee R, Lang B, Babu MM, Kriwacki RW. Sci Adv. 2025 Dec 5;11(49):eady1420. doi: 10.1126/sciadv.ady1420. Epub 2025 Dec 3. PubMed 41337585.
Backbone
  Vector backbone: CL20
  Vector type: Mammalian Expression
Growth in bacteria
  Bacterial resistance: Ampicillin, 100 μg/mL
  Growth temperature: 37°C
  Growth strain: NEB Stable
  Copy number: High Copy
Gene/Insert
  Gene/Insert name: Vidr_027
  Species: H. sapiens (human)
  Mutation: Unmutated
  Tag / fusion protein: monomeric EGFP (N terminal on insert)
  Cloning method: Restriction Enzyme; 5′ cloning site Unknown (unknown if destroyed)
Terms and licenses: Academic/Nonprofit Terms; Industry Terms: Not Available to Industry
Depositor comments: TAB2_66_592
How to cite: CL20_mEGFP_Vidr_027 was a gift from Richard Kriwacki (Addgene plasmid # 244794 ; http://n2t.net/addgene:244794 ; RRID:Addgene_244794)
