[The description below was written by a language model from this plasmid's Addgene catalogue record and pLannotate feature annotations shown in this document.]
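Description:
CL20_mEGFP_Vidr_027 is an 8.7 kb mammalian expression plasmid built on the CL20 backbone. The catalogue lists it simply as a mammalian expression vector, but the feature table shows the architecture of an HIV-1-derived, self-inactivating lentiviral transfer vector. It is propagated in E. coli through a high-copy ColE1/pUC-type origin and selected with ampicillin via the β-lactamase gene. Small lac promoter/operator and lacI fragments, plus an SV40 origin and SV40 poly(A) signal, are backbone remnants.

The viral cassette begins with a CMV enhancer fused to a truncated 5' LTR, an arrangement that typically permits Tat-independent transcription of the vector genome in packaging cells. This is followed by the Ψ packaging signal with a partial gag sequence, the cPPT/CTS, the Rev response element for Rev-dependent nuclear export, and a ΔU3 3' LTR (annotated as a fragment) followed by a rabbit β-globin poly(A) signal. Short hits to vif, rev and nef are residual viral sequence rather than functional genes.

Between the RRE and the 3' LTR, an internal CMV enhancer/promoter drives a fusion of monomeric EGFP placed N-terminal to Vidr_027. This insert is an unmutated intrinsically disordered region of human TAB2, which the depositor notes as spanning residues 66–592, consistent with the roughly 1.6 kb TAB2 fragment annotated. No mammalian selection marker is annotated.

The construct is intended to express this fluorescently tagged IDR in mammalian cells so that its localisation and behaviour can be visualised. It was deposited with a proteome-wide study linking protein condensate formation to RNA biology.
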