Features (pLannotate 1.2.2; 29 found; start..end, strand, type, name):
      1..589     +  rep_origin     ori: high-copy-number ColE1/pMB1/pBR322/pUC origin of replication
    772..826     +  CDS            lacI (fragment): lac repressor; lacI; The lac repressor binds to the lac operator to inhibit transcription in E. coli. This inhibition can be relieved by adding lactose or isopropyl-β-D-thiogalactopyranoside (IPTG).
    828..962     -  polyA_signal   SV40 poly(A) signal: SV40 polyadenylation signal
    982..1117    -  rep_origin     SV40 ori: SV40 origin of replication
   1141..1163    -  promoter       SV40 promoter (fragment): SV40 enhancer and early promoter
   1170..1209    +  CDS            lacI (fragment): lac repressor; lacI; The lac repressor binds to the lac operator to inhibit transcription in E. coli. This inhibition can be relieved by adding lactose or isopropyl-β-D-thiogalactopyranoside (IPTG).
   1222..1243    +  protein_bind   CAP binding site: CAP binding activates transcription in the presence of cAMP. E. coli catabolite activator protein
   1258..1288    +  promoter       lac promoter: promoter for the E. coli lac operon
   1296..1312    +  protein_bind   lac operator: The lac repressor binds to the lac operator to inhibit transcription in E. coli. This inhibition can be relieved by adding lactose or isopropyl-β-D-thiogalactopyranoside (IPTG). lac repressor encoded by lacI
   1697..1752    -  polyA_signal   β-globin poly(A) signal: rabbit β-globin polyadenylation signal (Gil and Proudfoot, 1987)
   1838..1973    -  LTR            3' LTR (ΔU3) (fragment): self-inactivating 3' long terminal repeat (LTR) from HIV-1
   1975..2043    -  CDS            nef (fragment): NEF_HV1Z2 - Experimental evidence at protein level: Swiss-Prot protein existence level 1. Extracellular Nef protein targets CD4(+) T-lymphocytes for apoptosis by interacting with CXCR4 surface receptors. From Human immunodeficiency virus type 1 group M subtype D (isolate Z2/CDC-Z34) (HIV-1).
   2069..3649    -  CDS            TAB2 (fragment): TAB2_HUMAN - Also known as KIAA0733 From Homo sapiens (Human).
   3692..4408    -  CDS            mEGFP: mEGFP is a basic (constitutively fluorescent) green fluorescent protein published in 2002, derived from Aequorea victoria. It has moderate acid sensitivity.
   4422..4459    -  misc_feature   MCS (fragment): multiple cloning site
   4458..4474    -  promoter       tight TRE promoter (fragment): Tet-responsive promoter PTight, consisting of seven tet operator sequences followed by the minimal CMV promoter
   4490..4693    -  promoter       CMV promoter: human cytomegalovirus (CMV) immediate early promoter
   4694..4997    -  enhancer       CMV enhancer: human cytomegalovirus immediate early enhancer
   5065..5081    -  misc_feature   MCS (fragment): multiple cloning site
   5081..5106    -  CDS            Rev (fragment): human immunodeficiency virus 1 (HIV-1) Rev protein; rev; enhances nuclear export of unspliced and incompletely spliced viral mRNAs
   5483..5716    -  misc_feature   RRE: The Rev response element (RRE) of HIV-1 allows for Rev-dependent mRNA export from the nucleus to the cytoplasm.
   5850..5933    -  CDS            vif (fragment): VIF_HV1BR - Experimental evidence at protein level: Swiss-Prot protein existence level 1. Counteracts the innate antiviral activity of host APOBEC3F and APOBEC3G. Forms a complex with host APOBEC3F and APOBEC3G thus preventing the entry of these lethally hypermutating enzymes into progeny virions. Recruits an active E3 ubiquitin ligase complex composed of elongin BC, CUL5, and RBX2 to induce polyubiquitination of APOBEC3G and APOBEC3F. In turn, they are directed to the 26S proteasome for degradation. Vif interaction with APOBEC3G also blocks its cytidine deaminase activity in a proteasome-inde
   6076..6193    -  misc_feature   cPPT/CTS: central polypurine tract and central termination sequence of HIV-1
   6342..6701    -  CDS            HIV-1 gag (fragment): gag protein from human immunodeficiency virus 1; gag
   6685..6810    -  misc_feature   HIV-1 Ψ: packaging signal of human immunodeficiency virus type 1
   6857..7114    -  LTR            5' LTR (truncated): truncated 5' long terminal repeat (LTR) from HIV-1
   7116..7495    -  enhancer       CMV enhancer: human cytomegalovirus immediate early enhancer
   7526..7630    +  promoter       AmpR promoter: bla
   7631..8491    +  CDS            AmpR: β-lactamase; bla; confers resistance to ampicillin, carbenicillin, and related antibiotics
>Addgene plasmid #244794 | CL20_mEGFP_Vidr_027 | addgene full sequence | sequence record 488256 | Addgene NGS Result
TTGAGATCCTTTTTTTCTGCGCGTAATCTGCTGCTTGCAAACAAAAAAACCACCGCTACCAGCGGTGGTT
TGTTTGCCGGATCAAGAGCTACCAACTCTTTTTCCGAAGGTAACTGGCTTCAGCAGAGCGCAGATACCAA
ATACTGTTCTTCTAGTGTAGCCGTAGTTAGGCCACCACTTCAAGAACTCTGTAGCACCGCCTACATACCT
CGCTCTGCTAATCCTGTTACCAGTGGCTGCTGCCAGTGGCGATAAGTCGTGTCTTACCGGGTTGGACTCA
AGACGATAGTTACCGGATAAGGCGCAGCGGTCGGGCTGAACGGGGGGTTCGTGCACACAGCCCAGCTTGG
AGCGAACGACCTACACCGAACTGAGATACCTACAGCGTGAGCTATGAGAAAGCGCCACGCTTCCCGAAGG
GAGAAAGGCGGACAGGTATCCGGTAAGCGGCAGGGTCGGAACAGGAGAGCGCACGAGGGAGCTTCCAGGG
GGAAACGCCTGGTATCTTTATAGTCCTGTCGGGTTTCGCCACCTCTGACTTGAGCGTCGATTTTTGTGAT
GCTCGTCAGGGGGGCGGAGCCTATGGAAAAACGCCAGCAACGCGGCCTTTTTACGGTTCCTGGCCTTTTG
CTGGCCTTTTGCTCACATGTTCTTTCCTGCGTTATCCCCTGATTCTGTGGATAACCGTATTACCGCCTTT
GAGTGAGCTGATACCGCTCGCCGCAGCCGAACGACCGAGCGCAGCGAGTCAGTGAGCGAGGAAGCGGAAG
AGCGCCCAATACGCAAACCGCCTCTCCCCGCGCGTTGGCCGATTCATTAATGCAGCGGATCCAGACATGA
TAAGATACATTGATGAGTTTGGACAAACCACAACTAGAATGCAGTGAAAAAAATGCTTTATTTGTGAAAT
TTGTGATGCTATTGCTTTATTTGTAACCATTATAAGCTGCAATAAACAAGTTAGCTTTTTGCAAAAGCCT
AGGCCTCCAAAAAAGCCTCCTCACTACTTCTGGAATAGCTCAGAGGCCGAGGCGGCCTCGGCCTCTGCAT
AAATAAAAAAAATTAGTCAGCCATGGGGCGGAGAATGGGCGGAACTGGGCGGAGTTAGGGGCGGGATGGG
CGGAGTTAGGGGCGGGACTATGGTTGCTGACTAATTGAGATGCGGATCCGCTGGCACGACAGGTTTCCCG
ACTGGAAAGCGGGCAGTGAGCGCAACGCAATTAATGTGAGTTAGCTCACTCATTAGGCACCCCAGGCTTT
ACACTTTATGCTTCCGGCTCGTATGTTGTGTGGAATTGTGAGCGGATAACAATTTCACACAGGAAACAGC
TATGACCATGATTACGCCAAGCTTGGGCTGCAGGTCGAGGGATCTCCATAAGAGAAGAGGGACAGCTATG
ACTGGGAGTAGTCAGGAGAGGAGGAAAAATCTGGCTAGTAAAACATGTAAGGAAAATTTTAGGGATGTTA
AAGAAAAAAATAACACAAAACAAAATATAAAAAAAATCTAACCTCAAGTCAAGGCTTTTCTATGGAATAA
GGAATGGACAGCAGGGGGCTGTTTCATATACTGATGACCTCTTTATAGCCAACCTTTGTTCATGGCAGCC
AGCATATGGGCATATGTTGCCAAACTCTAAACCAAATACTCATTCTGATGTTTTAAATGATTTGCCCTCC
CATATGTCCTTCCGAGTGAGAGACACAAAAAATTCCAACACACTATTGCAATGAAAATAAATTTCCTTTA
TTAGCCAGAAGTCAGATGCTCAAGGGGCTTCATGATGTCCCCATAATTTTTGGCAGAGGGAAAAAGATCT
GCTAGCTCGAGCAGCTGAAGCTTTATTGAGGCTTAAGCAGTGGGTTCCCTAGTTAGCCAGAGAGCTCCCA
GGCTCAGATCTGGTCTAACCAGAGAGACCCAGTACAGGCAAAAAGCAGATCTTGTCTTCTTTGGGAGTGA
ATTAGCCCTTCCAGTCCCCCCTTTTCTTTTAAAAAGTGGCTAAGATCTACAGCTGCCTTGTAAGTCATTG
GTCTTAAAGGTACCGTAATCTTATCTAGAACCGGTTCACATTTCCTCAAGACTCGGGATCTGGGAAATAG
AATTGCTACGCTTTAAGCGGCGACGTGTCAGATTGTTTTCCATTTCGTTCACCTCGGATTTAAGTTTGTC
AAGTTTTTTCTTCTGGATTTCCAGTTCACGCTGTAAGCGCTCCATACGTGCTTTCTGATGAACTAAAAGA
GCTTGGGTGTACGCGGCATCATCAGACCCCATTGACAGTTTACGCGTCTCGCTGATGCGATCCACATGTG
CTAACGTAGGATCAGTCAAATGCTGAATATTTTCAGTCTCGACATAGTGATCGGGATGATTCAGCAGATT
CGTCAACTCGAACGTGGGGGAAACCACACCCGGACTGACGGCAGGCGGCTTGTTTGGTGATACCGTAATT
TTAAACGTATATTTCGTGTTTGGTTGGGTTACGACAACACGTGGAGAGGTAGCTGAATTATTGCCAATAG
CGCGTGATTTTGGCGGGTGATGGTGGATAAACGCCGGGCCCATAGAGACTTGGCCGCTCATGTTACGGGA
GGCTGCTGAGGCTCCTGAGTTCGTTGAGATGAATAATGTCGGCTGATTACGCATCACCTGTTCATCGCCG
GTGGCGGCATTCGCCGAAATGTAAACCTTAGGTTGACTACGACTCATAAGTTCATCCGTGTTAGGCGGCG
AGGCAGCAATGTACACTGTAGGCTGATTGCGGTTAAGCGTCTGAGAATTGACGGAAGATGAGGTAGAGGA
GGTGCGGGGGCCAGAAGAACGCAGTTTGCTAGAATTATTGCGCTGAGGCGGTTCCAATTTGATCTCGATT
TGATTCTTGCGAGGACCAGTCGAGATGTTTTGAATATTGTACTGTGAGTGCGCACTGGATTGGCTGCTTC
CGCTGGAATGAATAGTCGGCGGTTGACTTGTAGTCGGCGAACTAATGGGCATGTATACGTGACTGGTTTG
GTGTCCTTGTTGGTTAGGCTGTTGCGAGGAGGTGTGTGACAGTGGGTTAGAGGCAGGACACGTCGTCCAA
GGTCCTGGTTGGCTAGGCTGGTATACTTGCTGAGGGTTCATGGGGTTAAACTGTGACACCCATCCCGAGT
GTTGCTGGGTCTGACGCGTGGTACCGCCTGGAGTAGTGATATAAGGGCGAATGTAGATGCTGTTCCCTTG
AGGGGAGTTCAATACGGGTGGCGGCACGCCATGAATATGCAAAGAAGTAGGGGTATTGCGGCCGGTTTGG
ATATTCGGGGCCAATGTGACCATAATCGGATTGAAACGTGGTGTCTGCTGACTCAAAGATGACGTACCTT
TTGACCCCAAATGGAAACCCAGGTGCGGTGCAGAATTGCTAGCGCCGGAGGAACTACTCATCCCAAAGAC
GTTGAACCCTTGAGGGACCTGGGCAGGGGCGGTCTGTGGCTCCTGCTGGAACAACTCAGAGTTAGATTGG
CCCCCTTGTAACTGCCCGTCACTAATACTGTGCGTCAATGTACGAGAGCCATTCATACGGCTGCCCTCAC
GGCCGTGATGATAAATGTTTTGGCTTTGTAAGTCAAGGTTAAGGCTCGTCATGTGGTTACGCAAGCCCGA
GATGCCGGACCGGGAAGCGGCCGCACTTCCCCCGGAGCCTCCGCTTCCGCCCTTGTACAGCTCGTCCATG
CCGAGAGTGATCCCGGCGGCGGTCACGAACTCCAGCAGGACCATGTGATCGCGCTTCTCGTTGGGGTCTT
TGCTCAGCTTGGACTGGGTGCTCAGGTAGTGGTTGTCGGGCAGCAGCACGGGGCCGTCGCCGATGGGGGT
GTTCTGCTGGTAGTGGTCGGCGAGCTGCACGCTGCCGTCCTCGATGTTGTGGCGGATCTTGAAGTTCACC
TTGATGCCGTTCTTCTGCTTGTCGGCCATGATATAGACGTTGTGGCTGTTGTAGTTGTACTCCAGCTTGT
GCCCCAGGATGTTGCCGTCCTCCTTGAAGTCGATGCCCTTCAGCTCGATGCGGTTCACCAGGGTGTCGCC
CTCGAACTTCACCTCGGCGCGGGTCTTGTAGTTGCCGTCGTCCTTGAAGAAGATGGTGCGCTCCTGGACG
TAGCCTTCGGGCATGGCGGACTTGAAGAAGTCGTGCTGCTTCATGTGGTCGGGGTAGCGGCTGAAGCACT
GCACGCCGTAGGTCAGGGTGGTCACGAGGGTGGGCCAGGGCACGGGCAGCTTGCCGGTGGTGCAGATGAA
CTTCAGGGTCAGCTTGCCGTAGGTGGCATCGCCCTCGCCCTCGCCGGACACGCTGAACTTGTGGCCGTTT
ACGTCGCCGTCCAGCTCGACCAGGATGGGCACCACCCCGGTGAACAGCTCCTCGCCCTTGCTCACCATGG
TGGCGACCGGTGGATCCCGGGCCCGCGGTACCGTCGACTGCAGAATTCGGTTCACTAAACGAGCCCGGTT
CACTAAACGAGCTCTGCTTATATAGACCTCCCACCGTACACGCCTACCGCCCATTTGCGTCAATGGGGCG
GAGTTGTTACGACATTTTGGAAAGTCCCGTTGATTTTGGTGCCAAAACAAACTCCCATTGACGTCAATGG
GGTGGAGACTTGGAAATCCCCGTGAGTCAAACCGCTATCCACGCCCATTGATGTACTGCCAAAACCGCAT
CACCATGGTAATAGCGATGACTAATACGTAGATGTACTGCCAAGTAGGAAAGTCCCATAAGGTCATGTAC
TGGGCATAATGCCAGGCGGGCCATTTACCGTCATTGACGTCAATAGGGGGCGTACTTGGCATATGATACA
CTTGATGTACTGCCAAGTGGGCAGTTTACCGTAAATACTCCACCCATTGACGTCAATGGAAAGTCCCTAT
TGGCGTTACTATGGGAACATACGTCATTATTGACGTCAATGGGCGGGGGTCGTTGGGCGGTCAGCCAGGC
GGGCCATTTACCGTAAGTTATGTAACGCGGAACTCCATATATGGGCTATGAACTAATGACCCCGTAATTG
ATTACTATTAATAACTAGCACGCGTTCGAAGCTTGAGCTCGGTCCCCTCGGGGTTGGGAGGTGGGTCTGA
AACGATAATGGTGAATATCCCTGCCTAACTCTATTCACTATAGAAAGTACAGCAAAAACTATTCTTAAAC
CTACCAAGCCTCCTACTATCATTATGAATAATTTTATATACCACAGCCAATTTGTTATGTTAAACCAATT
CCACAAACTTGCCCATTTATCTAATTCCAATAATTCTTGTTCATTCTTTTCTTGCTGGTTTTGCGATTCT
TCAATTAAGGAGTGTATTAAGCTTGTGTAATTGTTAATTTCTCTGTCCCACTCCATCCAGGTCGTGTGAT
TCCAAATCTGTTCCAGAGATTTATTACTCCAACTAGCATTCCAAGGCACAGCAGTGGTGCAAATGAGTTT
TCCAGAGCAACCCCAAATCCCCAGGAGCTGTTGATCCTTTAGGTATCTTTCCACAGCCAGGATTCTTGCC
TGGAGCTGCTTGATGCCCCAGACTGTGAGTTGCAACAGATGCTGTTGCGCCTCAATAGCCCTCAGCAAAT
TGTTCTGCTGCTGCACTATACCAGACAATAATTGTCTGGCCTGTACCGTCAGCGTCATTGACGCTGCGCC
CATAGTGCTTCCTGCTGCTCCCAAGAACCCAAGGAACAAAGCTCCTATTCCCACTGCTCTTTTTTCTCTC
TGCACCACTCTTCTCTTTGCCTTGGTGGGTGCTACTCCTAATGGTTCAATTTTTACTACTTTATATTTAT
ATAATTCACTTCTCCAATTGTCCCTCATATCTCCTCCTTATGGTGTTTTACTAAACTTTTCCATGTTCTA
ATCCTCATCCTGTCTACTTGCCACACAATCATCACCTGCCATCTGTTTTCCATAATCCCTAATGATCTTT
GCTTTTCTTCTTGGCACTACTTTTATGTCACTATTATCTTGTATTACTACTGCCCCTTCACCTTTCCAGA
GGAGCTTTGCTGGTCCTTTCCAAAGTGGATTTCTGCTGTCCCTGTAATAAACCCGAAAATTTTGAATTTT
TGTAATTTGTTTTTGTAATTCTTTAGTTTGTATGTCTGTTGCTATTATGTCTACTATTCTTTCCCCTGCA
CTGTACCCCCCAATCCCCCCTTTTCTTTTAAAATTGTGGATGAATACTGCCATTTGTACTGCTGTCTTAA
GATGTTCAGCCTGATCTCTTACCTGTCCTATAATTTTCTTTAATTCTTTATTCATAGATTCTACTACTCC
TTGACTTTGGGGATTGTAGGGAATTTCCAGGTCTGAAGATCCTGCTGCTTGCTGTGCTTTTTTCTTACTT
TTGTTTTGCTCTTCCTCTATCTTGTCTAAAGCTTCCTTGGTGTCTTTTATCTCTATCCTTTGATGCACAC
AATAGAGGGTTGCTACTGTATTATATAATGATCTAAGTTCTTCTGATCCTGTCTGAAGGGATGGTTGTAG
CTGTCCCAGTATTTGTCTACAGCCTTCTGATGTTTCTAACAGGCCAGTATTAACTGCGAATCGTTCTAGC
TCCCTGCTTGCCCATACTATATGTTTTAATTTATATTTTTTCTTTCCCCCTGGCCTTAACCGAATTTTTT
CCCATCGCGATCTAATTCTCCCCCGCTTAATACTGACGCTCTCGCACCCATCTCTCTCCTTCTAGCCTCC
GCTAGTCAAAATTTTTGGCGTACTCACCAGTCGCCGCCCCTCGCCTCTTGCCGTGCGCGCTTCAGCAAGC
CGAGTCCTGCGTCGAGAGAGCTCCTCTGGTTTCCCTTTCGCTTTCAAGTCCCTGTTCGGGCGCCACTGCT
AGAGATTTTCCACACTGACTAAAAGGGTCTGAGGGATCTCTAGTTACCAGAGTCACACAACAGACGGGCA
CACACTACTTGAAGCACTCAAGGCAAGCTTTATTGAGGCTTAAGCAGTGGGTTCCCTAGTTAGCCAGAGA
GCTCCCAGGCTCAGATCTGGTCTAACCAGAGAGACCCAGTACAGGCAAAAAGCAGCTGCTTATATGCAGG
ATCTGAGGGCTCGCCACTCCCCAGTCCCGCCCAGGCCACGCCTCCCATGGTAATAGCGATGACTAATACG
TAGATGTACTGCCAAGTAGGAAAGTCCCATAAGGTCATGTACTGGGCATAATGCCAGGCGGGCCATTTAC
CGTCATTGACGTCAATAGGGGGCGTACTTGGCATATGATACACTTGATGTACTGCCAAGTGGGCAGTTTA
CCGTAAATACTCCACCCATTGACGTCAATGGAAAGTCCCTATTGGCGTTACTATGGGAACATACGTCATT
ATTGACGTCAATGGGCGGGGGTCGTTGGGCGGTCAGCCAGGCGGGCCATTTACCGTAAGTTATGTAACGC
GGAACTCCATATATGGGCTATGAACTAATGACCCCGTAATTGATTACTATTAATAACTAGTCAATAATCA
ATGTCGACCCAGGTGGCACTTTTCGGGGAAATGTGCGCGGAACCCCTATTTGTTTATTTTTCTAAATACA
TTCAAATATGTATCCGCTCATGAGACAATAACCCTGATAAATGCTTCAATAATATTGAAAAAGGAAGAGT
ATGAGTATTCAACATTTCCGTGTCGCCCTTATTCCCTTTTTTGCGGCATTTTGCCTTCCTGTTTTTGCTC
ACCCAGAAACGCTGGTGAAAGTAAAAGATGCTGAAGATCAGTTGGGTGCACGAGTGGGTTACATCGAACT
GGATCTCAACAGCGGTAAGATCCTTGAGAGTTTTCGCCCCGAAGAACGTTTTCCAATGATGAGCACTTTT
AAAGTTCTGCTATGTGGCGCGGTATTATCCCGTATTGACGCCGGGCAAGAGCAACTCGGTCGCCGCATAC
ACTATTCTCAGAATGACTTGGTTGAGTACTCACCAGTCACAGAAAAGCATCTTACGGATGGCATGACAGT
AAGAGAATTATGCAGTGCTGCCATAACCATGAGTGATAACACTGCGGCCAACTTACTTCTGACAACGATC
GGAGGACCGAAGGAGCTAACCGCTTTTTTGCACAACATGGGGGATCATGTAACTCGCCTTGATCGTTGGG
AACCGGAGCTGAATGAAGCCATACCAAACGACGAGCGTGACACCACGATGCCTGTAGCAATGGCAACAAC
GTTGCGCAAACTATTAACTGGCGAACTACTTACTCTAGCTTCCCGGCAACAATTAATAGACTGGATGGAG
GCGGATAAAGTTGCAGGACCACTTCTGCGCTCGGCCCTTCCGGCTGGCTGGTTTATTGCTGATAAATCTG
GAGCCGGTGAGCGTGGGTCTCGCGGTATCATTGCAGCACTGGGGCCAGATGGTAAGCCCTCCCGTATCGT
AGTTATCTACACGACGGGGAGTCAGGCAACTATGGATGAACGAAATAGACAGATCGCTGAGATAGGTGCC
TCACTGATTAAGCATTGGTAACTGTCAGACCAAGTTTACTCATATATACTTTAGATTGATTTAAAACTTC
ATTTTTAATTTAAAAGGATCTAGGTGAAGATCCTTTTTGATAATCTCATGACCAAAATCCCTTAACGTGA
GTTTTCGTTCCACTGAGCGTCAGACCCCGTAGAAAAGATCAAAGGATCTTC
